>Addgene plasmid #171937 | pAAV_hsyn_FLEX_tau-APEX2 | addgene full sequence | sequence record 338490 | Addgene NGS Result
ACGCGGCCTTTTTACGGTTCCTGGCCTTTTGCTGGCCTTTTGCTCACATGTCCTGCAGGCAGCTGCGCGC
TCGCTCGCTCACTGAGGCCGCCCGGGCGTCGGGCGACCTTTGGTCGCCCGGCCTCAGTGAGCGAGCGAGC
GCGCAGAGAGGGAGTGGCCAACTCCATCACTAGGGGTTCCTGCGGCCGCACGCGTGTGTCTAGACTGCAG
AGGGCCCTGCGTATGAGTGCAAGTGGGTTTTAGGACCAGGATGAGGCGGGGTGGGGGTGCCTACCTGACG
ACCGACCCCGACCCACTGGACAAGCACCCAACCCCCATTCCCCAAATTGCGCATCCCCTATCAGAGAGGG
GGAGGGGAAACAGGATGCGGCGAGGCGCGTGCGCACTGCCAGCTTCAGCACCGCGGACAGTGCCTTCGCC
CCCGCCTGGCGGCGCGCGCCACCGCCGCCTCAGCACTGAAGGCGCGCTGACGTCACTCGCCGGTCCCCCG
CAAACTCCCCTTCCCGGCCACCTTGGTCGCGTCCGCGCCGCCGCCGGCCCAGCCGGACCGCACCACGCGA
GGCGCGAGATAGGGGGGCACGGGCGCGACCATCTGCGCTGCGGCGCCGGCGACTCAGCGCTGCCTCAGTC
TGCGGTGGGCAGCGGAGGAGTCGTGTCGTGCCTGAGAGCGCAGTCGAGAAGGTACCGGATCCAGGCCACC
ATGTCTAGAGTCGACATAACTTCGTATAATGTATGCTATACGAAGTTATGCAGAATGGTAGCTTAGGCTG
CTATTAGCAATATGAAACCTCTTATAACTTCGTATAAAGTATCCTATACGAAGTTATGTTAATTAATATC
ACAAACCCTGCTTGGCCAGGGAGGCAGACACCTCGTCAGCTAGCGTGGCGAGCTGGGGCGAGTCTACCAT
GTCGATGCTGCCGGTGGAGGAGACATTGCTGAGATGCCGTGGAGACGTGTCCCCAGACACCACTGGCGAC
TTGTACACGATCTCCGCCCCGTGGTCTGTCTTGGCTTTGGCGTTCTCGCGGAAGGTCAGCTTGTGGGT
[387 nt withheld, positions 1049-1435]
CAGGCGGCTCTTGGCGGAAGACGGCGACTTGGGTGGAGTACGGACCACTGCCACCTTCTTGGGCTCCCGG
GTGGGTGGGGTTGGAAGGGACGGGGTGCGGGAGCGGCTGCCGGGAGTGCCTGGGGAGCCGGGGCTGCTGT
AGCCGCTGCGATCCCCTGATTTTGGAGGTTCACCAGAGCTGGGTGGTGTCTTTGGAGCGGGCGGGGTTTT
TGCTGGAATCCTGGTGGCGTTGGCCTGGCCCTTCTGGCCTGGAGGGGCTGCTCCCCGCGGTGTGGCGATC
TTCGTTTTACCATCAGCCCCCTTGGCTTTTTTGTCATCGCTTCCAGTCCCGTCTTTGCTTTTACTGACCA
TGCGAGCTTGGGTCACGTGACCAGCAGCTTCGTCTTCCAGGCTGGGGGTGTCTCCAATGCCTGCTTCTTC
AGCTTTCAGGCCAGCGTCCGTGTCACCCTCTTGGTCTTGGTGCATGGTGTAGCCCCCCTGATCTTTCCTG
TCCCCCAACCCGTACGTCCCAGCGTGATCTTCCATCACTTCGAACTCCTGGCGGGGCTCAGCGCCCGAGC
CCGAGGTCGAGCCCGAGCCCTTGGCGCGCCCGGCATCAGCAAACCCAAGCTCGGAAAGCTTTTGGTGAGC
CTCAGCGTAATCAGCAAAGAAGGCATCTTCGTCCGCTGCATATTTGTCAACGAGAGGGCGGAATACAGGG
TCAGACAAAAGAGCCTTGTCAGAAGGTAGCTGAAGGAGACCTTCCTTCTCACCACTCAACAACTCCGTGA
AGTATGAGTTGTCGAAAATAAGAGGATTAGAGGTCCAGGGACCCTCAAATCCAGAACGCTCCTTGTGTGC
AGCTCCAATAGTGTGACCCCCAGATAGAGCAACGATATCTTGGTCAGTAAGCCCCATAGCTTTGCCAAAC
ACATCTCTCAAATGGTCAGAACCCTTAGTGGGATCGGGCAAGCGACCCTCTGGTGGTGGCTCAGGCTTGT
CCTCTCTTCCAGGGTGGAATGGAACCTTAGGTCCACCCGTGACCTCAACGGCAACAACGCCAGCCAACTG
GTAGAAATCGGCGTAGCTCAAAATAGGGAACTCCGCCTTGAGTGGCTCCAAAAGCCTAACAGCGATGTCA
AGACCGTTGTTAGCGCTGTGAGCCAGTTCGGCAGGGTGCTTGATGGTTCCGAAGGGTCCACCGGTCTTCG
TGCCCTTGTCAAAGGTTCCAGCAGAGTGGAATGCCAAACGGAGCATTAGAGGAGCGCATCTCTTCTCAGC
GATGAAGCCTCTGAGCTTCTTCTTCGCCTTCTCAACGGCGTCCTGGTAATCAGCACTCACAGTTGGGTAA
GACTTTCCTACCATGGCCCATAACTTCGTATAGCATACATTATACGAAGTTATTTGCCTTAACCCAGAAA
TTATCACTGTTATTCTTTAGAATGGTGCAAAGAATAACTTCGTATAGGATACTTTATACGAAGTTATTGA
GAATTCGATATCAAGCTTATCGATAATCAACCTCTGGATTACAAAATTTGTGAAAGATTGACTGGTATTC
TTAACTATGTTGCTCCTTTTACGCTATGTGGATACGCTGCTTTAATGCCTTTGTATCATGCTATTGCTTC
CCGTATGGCTTTCATTTTCTCCTCCTTGTATAAATCCTGGTTGCTGTCTCTTTATGAGGAGTTGTGGCCC
GTTGTCAGGCAACGTGGCGTGGTGTGCACTGTGTTTGCTGACGCAACCCCCACTGGTTGGGGCATTGCCA
CCACCTGTCAGCTCCTTTCCGGGACTTTCGCTTTCCCCCTCCCTATTGCCACGGCGGAACTCATCGCCGC
CTGCCTTGCCCGCTGCTGGACAGGGGCTCGGCTGTTGGGCACTGACAATTCCGTGGTGTTGTCGGGGAAA
TCATCGTCCTTTCCTTGGCTGCTCGCCTATGTTGCCACCTGGATTCTGCGCGGGACGTCCTTCTGCTACG
TCCCTTCGGCCCTCAATCCAGCGGACCTTCCTTCCCGCGGCCTGCTGCCGGCTCTGCGGCCTCTTCCGCG
TCTTCGCCTTCGCCCTCAGACGAGTCGGATCTCCCTTTGGGCCGCCTCCCCGCATCGATACCGAGCGCTG
CTCGAGAGATCTACGGGTGGCATCCCTGTGACCCCTCCCCAGTGCCTCTCCTGGCCCTGGAAGTTGCCAC
TCCAGTGCCCACCAGCCTTGTCCTAATAAAATTAAGTTGCATCATTTTGTCTGACTAGGTGTCCTTCTAT
AATATTATGGGGTGGAGGGGGGTGGTATGGAGCAAGGGGCAAGTTGGGAAGACAACCTGTAGGGCCTGCG
GGGTCTATTGGGAACCAAGCTGGAGTGCAGTGGCACAATCTTGGCTCACTGCAATCTCCGCCTCCTGGGT
TCAAGCGATTCTCCTGCCTCAGCCTCCCGAGTTGTTGGGATTCCAGGCATGCATGACCAGGCTCAGCTAA
TTTTTGTTTTTTTGGTAGAGACGGGGTTTCACCATATTGGCCAGGCTGGTCTCCAACTCCTAATCTCAGG
TGATCTACCCACCTTGGCCTCCCAAATTGCTGGGATTACAGGCGTGAACCACTGCTCCCTTCCCTGTCCT
TCTGATTTTGTAGGTAACCACGTGCGGACCGAGCGGCCGCAGGAACCCCTAGTGATGGAGTTGGCCACTC
CCTCTCTGCGCGCTCGCTCGCTCACTGAGGCCGGGCGACCAAAGGTCGCCCGACGCCCGGGCTTTGCCCG
GGCGGCCTCAGTGAGCGAGCGAGCGCGCAGCTGCCTGCAGGGGCGCCTGATGCGGTATTTTCTCCTTACG
CATCTGTGCGGTATTTCACACCGCATA
[95 nt withheld, positions 4263-4357]
T
[46 nt withheld, positions 4359-4404]
C
[141 nt withheld, positions 4406-4546]
CCTTTGACGTTGGAGTCCACGTTCTTT
[37 nt withheld, positions 4574-4610]
ACTCTATCTCGGGCTATTCTTTTGATTTATAAGGGATTTTGCCGATTTCGGTCTATTGGTTAAAAAATGA
GCTGATTTAACAAAAATTTAACGCGAATTTTAACAAAATATTAACGTTTACAATTTTATGGTGCACTCTC
AGTACAATCTGCTCTGATGCCGCATAGTTAAGCCAGCCCCGACACCCGCCAACACCCGCTGACGCGCCCT
GACGGGCTTGTCTGCTCCCGGCATCCGCTTACAGACAAGCTGTGACCGTCTCCGGGAGCTGCATGTGTCA
GAGGTTTTCACCGTCATCACCGAAACGCGCGAGACGAAAGGGCCTCGTGATACGCCTATTTTTATAGGTT
AATGTCATGATAATAATGGTTTCTTAGACGTCAGGTGGCACTTTTCGGGGAAATGTGCGCGGAACCCCTA
TTTGTTTATTTTTCTAAATACATTCAAATATGTATCCGCTCATGAGACAATAACCCTGATAAATGCTTCA
ATAATATTGAAAAAGGAAGAGTATGAGTATTCAACATTTCCGTGTCGCCCTTATTCCCTTTTTTGCGGCA
TTTTGCCTTCCTGTTTTTGCTCACCCAGAAACGCTGGTGAAAGTAAAAGATGCTGAAGATCAGTTGGGTG
CACGAGTGGGTTACATCGAACTGGATCTCAACAGCGGTAAGATCCTTGAGAGTTTTCGCCCCGAAGAACG
TTTTCCAATGATGAGCACTTTTAAAGTTCTGCTATGTGGCGCGGTATTATCCCGTATTGACGCCGGGCAA
GAGCAACTCGGTCGCCGCATACACTATTCTCAGAATGACTTGGTTGAGTACTCACCAGTCACAGAAAAGC
ATCTTACGGATGGCATGACAGTAAGAGAATTATGCAGTGCTGCCATAACCATGAGTGATAACACTGCGGC
CAACTTACTTCTGACAACGATCGGAGGACCGAAGGAGCTAACCGCTTTTTTGCACAACATGGGGGATCAT
GTAACTCGCCTTGATCGTTGGGAACCGGAGCTGAATGAAGCCATACCAAACGACGAGCGTGACACCACGA
TGCCTGTAGCAATGGCAACAACGTTGCGCAAACTATTAACTGGCGAACTACTTACTCTAGCTTCCCGGCA
ACAATTAATAGACTGGATGGAGGCGGATAAAGTTGCAGGACCACTTCTGCGCTCGGCCCTTCCGGCTGGC
TGGTTTATTGCTGATAAATCTGGAGCCGGTGAGCGTGGGTCTCGCGGTATCATTGCAGCACTGGGGCCAG
ATGGTAAGCCCTCCCGTATCGTAGTTATCTACACGACGGGGAGTCAGGCAACTATGGATGAACGAAATAG
ACAGATCGCTGAGATAGGTGCCTCACTGATTAAGCATTGGTAACTGTCAGACCAAGTTTACTCATATATA
CTTTAGATTGATTTAAAACTTCATTTTTAATTTAAAAGGATCTAGGTGAAGATCCTTTTTGATAATCTCA
TGACCAAAATCCCTTAACGTGAGTTTTCGTTCCACTGAGCGTCAGACCCCGTAGAAAAGATCAAAGGATC
TTCTTGAGATCCTTTTTTTCTGCGCGTAATCTGCTGCTTGCAAACAAAAAAACCACCGCTACCAGCGGTG
GTTTGTTTGCCGGATCAAGAGCTACCAACTCTTTTTCCGAAGGTAACTGGCTTCAGCAGAGCGCAGATAC
CAAATACTGTTCTTCTAGTGTAGCCGTAGTTAGGCCACCACTTCAAGAACTCTGTAGCACCGCCTACATA
CCTCGCTCTGCTAATCCTGTTACCAGTGGCTGCTGCCAGTGGCGATAAGTCGTGTCTTACCGGGTTGGAC
TCAAGACGATAGTTACCGGATAAGGCGCAGCGGTCGGGCTGAACGGGGGGTTCGTGCACACAGCCCAGCT
TGGAGCGAACGACCTACACCGAACTGAGATACCTACAGCGTGAGCTATGAGAAAGCGCCACGCTTCCCGA
AGGGAGAAAGGCGGACAGGTATCCGGTAAGCGGCAGGGTCGGAACAGGAGAGCGCACGAGGGAGCTTCCA
GGGGGAAACGCCTGGTATCTTTATAGTCCTGTCGGGTTTCGCCACCTCTGACTTGAGCGTCGATTTTTGT
GATGCTCGTCAGGGGGGCGGAGCCTATGGAAAAACGCCAGCA
Features (pLannotate 1.2.2; 22 found; start..end, strand, type, name):
     63..90      +  repeat_region  AAV2 ITR (fragment): inverted terminal repeat of adeno-associated virus serotype 2 inverted
    119..146     +  repeat_region  AAV2 ITR (fragment): inverted terminal repeat of adeno-associated virus serotype 2 inverted
    226..673     +  promoter       hSyn promoter: human synapsin I promoter; confers neuron-specific expression (Kügler et al., 2003)
    716..749     -  protein_bind   loxP: Cre-mediated recombination occurs in the 8-bp core sequence (GCATACAT). Cre recombinase
    767..794     -  intron         β-globin intron (fragment): internally truncated intron from human β-globin
    794..827     -  protein_bind   lox2272: Cre-mediated recombination occurs in the 8-bp core sequence (GGATACTT). lox2272 sites are compatible with each other, but incompatible with loxP or loxN sites (Lee and Saito, 1988). Cre recombinase
    842..1987    -  CDS            MAPT (fragment) (sequence partly withheld): TAU_SPECI - Experimental evidence at protein level: Swiss-Prot protein existence level 1. Promotes microtubule assembly and stability, and might be involved in the establishment and maintenance of neuronal polarity. The C-terminus binds axonal microtubules while the N-terminus binds neural plasma membrane components, suggesting that tau functions as a linker protein between both. Axonal polarity is predetermined by tau localization (in the neuronal cell) in the domain of the cell body defined by the centrosome. The short isoforms allow plasticity of the cytoskeleton whereas the longer isoforms
   2027..2773    -  CDS            APEX2: soybean ascorbate peroxidase, engineered to serve as a monomeric tag for electron microscopy and live-cell proteomics (Lam et al., 2015) more active than the original APEX due to the A134P mutation
   2785..2818    +  protein_bind   loxP: Cre-mediated recombination occurs in the 8-bp core sequence (GCATACAT). Cre recombinase
   2819..2868    -  intron         β-globin intron (fragment): internally truncated intron from human β-globin
   2869..2902    +  protein_bind   lox2272: Cre-mediated recombination occurs in the 8-bp core sequence (GGATACTT). lox2272 sites are compatible with each other, but incompatible with loxP or loxN sites (Lee and Saito, 1988). Cre recombinase
   2906..2930    +  misc_feature   MCS (fragment): pBluescript multiple cloning site
   2930..3518    +  misc_feature   WPRE: woodchuck hepatitis virus posttranscriptional regulatory element
   3550..4026    +  polyA_signal   hGH poly(A) signal: human growth hormone polyadenylation signal
   4066..4206    +  repeat_region  AAV2 ITR: inverted terminal repeat of adeno-associated virus serotype 2 inverted
   4211..4262    -  misc_feature   bom (fragment): basis of mobility region from pBR322
   4281..4736    +  rep_origin     f1 ori (sequence partly withheld): f1 bacteriophage origin of replication; arrow indicates direction of (+) strand synthesis
   4737..4786    -  misc_feature   bom (fragment): basis of mobility region from pBR322
   4888..4923    -  CDS            rop (fragment): Rop protein, which maintains plasmids at low copy number; rop
   5018..5122    +  promoter       AmpR promoter: bla
   5123..5983    +  CDS            AmpR: β-lactamase; bla; confers resistance to ampicillin, carbenicillin, and related antibiotics
   6154..6742    +  rep_origin     ori: high-copy-number ColE1/pMB1/pBR322/pUC origin of replication
