[The description below was written by a language model from this plasmid's Addgene catalogue record and pLannotate feature annotations shown in this document.]
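Description:
pAAV_hsyn_FLEX_tau-APEX2 is a 6.75 kb AAV transfer plasmid for Cre-dependent, neuron-restricted expression of a tau–APEX2 fusion in mammalian cells. It is built on a pAAV backbone in which the expression cassette is flanked by AAV2 inverted terminal repeats, the cis elements needed to package the intervening DNA into recombinant AAV particles. The annotation detects the 3′ ITR in full but only short fragments of the 5′ ITR. This may reflect the difficulty of sequencing these repeats or a partial deletion, and the record does not say which. In bacteria the plasmid replicates from a high-copy ColE1/pUC-type origin and is selected with ampicillin through the β-lactamase gene. An f1 phage origin is also present. The recorded use of a recombination-deficient host strain is consistent with the need to keep the ITRs stable.

The payload is driven by the human synapsin I promoter, which confines expression to neurons. Downstream, the coding sequence lies in the antisense orientation and is bracketed by pairs of loxP and lox2272 sites in opposing orientations, the standard FLEX (DIO) arrangement. Without Cre no functional transcript is produced. Cre inverts the cassette and then excises one site of each pair, which locks the insert in the sense orientation. The insert combines APEX2, an engineered soybean ascorbate peroxidase used as a tag for electron microscopy and proximity labelling, with a fragment of the microtubule-associated protein tau (MAPT). In the reading direction APEX2 sits upstream of the tau portion. A WPRE and the human growth hormone polyadenylation signal follow the cassette to enhance transcript stability and processing. According to the record, the construct is used to label microtubules with APEX2 in Cre-expressing neurons.
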