Addgene plasmid #171937: pAAV_hsyn_FLEX_tau-APEX2
Purpose: Expresses APEX2 linked to tau for labeling microtubules
Depositing lab: David Berson. Depositing organization: Brown University.
Backbone
  Vector backbone: pAAV
  Vector type: Mammalian Expression, AAV, Cre/Lox
Growth in bacteria
  Bacterial resistance: Ampicillin, 100 μg/mL
  Growth temperature: 30°C
  Growth strain: NEB Stable
  Copy number: Unknown
Gene/Insert
  Gene/Insert name: tau-APEX2
  Promoter: hsyn
  Cloning method: Restriction Enzyme; 5′ cloning site BamHI (not destroyed); 3′ cloning site EcoRI (not destroyed)
  Sequencing primers: 5′ GTGTGTCTAGACTGCAGAGG
Terms and licenses: Academic/Nonprofit Terms; Industry Terms: Not Available to Industry
How to cite: pAAV_hsyn_FLEX_tau-APEX2 was a gift from David Berson (Addgene plasmid # 171937 ; http://n2t.net/addgene:171937 ; RRID:Addgene_171937)
